Addgene plasmid #26625: pLKO.1 Rheb1 shRNA #1
Depositing lab: David Sabatini. Depositing organization: Whitehead Institute for Biomedical Research. Publication: The Rag GTPases bind raptor and mediate amino acid signaling to mTORC1. Sancak Y, Peterson TR, Shaul YD, Lindquist RA, Thoreen CC, Bar-Peled L, Sabatini DM. Science. 2008 Jun 13. 320(5882):1496-501. 10.1126/science.1157535 PubMed 18497260.
Backbone
  Vector backbone: pLKO.1 puro
  Backbone manufacturer: Available at Addgene (#8453)
  Backbone size w/o insert (bp): 7000
  Vector type: Mammalian Expression, Lentiviral, RNAi
  Selectable markers: Puromycin
Growth in bacteria
  Bacterial resistance: Ampicillin, 100 μg/mL
  Growth temperature: 37°C
  Growth strain: Stbl3
  Copy number: High Copy
Gene/Insert
  Gene/Insert name: Rheb1 shRNA (alt name: Rheb1)
  gRNA/shRNA sequence: CCTCAGACATACTCCATAGAT
  Species: H. sapiens (human)
  Entrez Gene: RHEB (a.k.a. RHEB2)
  Cloning method: Restriction Enzyme; 5′ cloning site AgeI (unknown if destroyed); 3′ cloning site EcoRI (unknown if destroyed)
  Sequencing primers: 5′ LKO.1 5'
Terms and licenses: Academic/Nonprofit Terms; Industry Terms: Not Available to Industry
Depositor comments: shRNA directed against Rheb1. Target sequence: 5'-CCTCAGACATACTCCATAGAT-3'.
How to cite: pLKO.1 Rheb1 shRNA #1 was a gift from David Sabatini (Addgene plasmid # 26625 ; http://n2t.net/addgene:26625 ; RRID:Addgene_26625)
