[The description below was written by a language model from this plasmid's Addgene catalogue record.]
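Description:
pLKO.1 Rheb1 shRNA #1 is a lentiviral RNAi plasmid built on the pLKO.1 puro backbone (about 7 kb without insert) and designed to knock down human RHEB, the small GTPase also referred to as Rheb1. It is maintained in bacteria as a high-copy plasmid under ampicillin selection. The recorded host is a recombination-deficient strain of the kind commonly chosen to keep the repeated long terminal repeat sequences of lentiviral vectors stable. In mammalian cells, transduced populations are selected with puromycin.

The payload is a short hairpin RNA cassette cloned by restriction enzyme between the AgeI and EcoRI sites of the backbone; the record does not say whether those sites survive cloning. The hairpin is directed against a 21-nucleotide target in the human RHEB transcript. No feature table accompanies this entry, so the promoter and viral elements are not explicitly listed. In the standard pLKO.1 design, however, hairpins inserted at this position are transcribed from a human U6 RNA polymerase III promoter, while a separate cassette supplies puromycin resistance. The whole unit is flanked by lentiviral LTRs with a packaging signal, so it can be packaged into particles when helper plasmids are supplied in trans. Once integrated, the hairpin is processed by the cellular RNAi machinery into siRNA that depletes RHEB mRNA.

The "#1" in the name suggests it is one of a set of independent hairpins against the same gene. The associated publication concerns Rag GTPases and amino acid signalling to mTORC1, consistent with use for stable RHEB loss-of-function experiments in studies of mTORC1 regulation.
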