>Addgene plasmid #26625 | pLKO.1 Rheb1 shRNA #1 | addgene partial sequence | sequence record 32814 | 26625 with LKO.1-5
TTGGCTTTATATATCTTGTGGAAGGACGAAACACCGGCCTCAGACATACTCCATAGATCTCGAGATCTAT
GGAGTATGTCTGAGGTTTTTGAATTCTCGACCTCGAGACAAATGGCAGTATTCATCCACAATTTTAAAAG
AAAAGGGGGGATTGGGGGGTACAGTGCAGGGGAAAGAATAGTAGACATAATAGCAACAGACATACAAACT
AAAGAATTACAAAAACAAATTACAAAAATTCAAAATTTTCGGGTTTATTACAGGGACAGCAGAGATCCAC
TTTGGCCGCGGCTCGAGGGGGTTGGGGTTGCGCCTTTTCCAAGGCAGCCCTGGGTTTGCGCAGGGACGCG
GCTGCTCTGGGCGTGGTTCCGGGAAACGCAGCGGCGCCGACCCTGGGTCTCGCACATTCTTCACGTCCGT
TCGCAGCGTCACCCGGATCTTCGCCGCTACCCTTGTGGGCCCCCCGGCGACGCTTCCTGCTCCGCCCCTA
AGTCGGGAAGGTTCCTTGCGGTTCGCGGCGTGCCGGACGTGACAAACGGAAGCCGCACGTCTCACTAGTA
CCCTCGCAGACGGACAGCGCCAGGGAGCAATGGCAGCGCGCCGACCGCGATGGGCTGTGGCCAATAGCGG
CTGCTCAGCAGGGCGCGCCGAGAGCAGCGGCCGGGAAGGGGCGGTGCGGGAGGCGGGGTGTGGGGCGGTA
GTGTGGGCCCTGTTCCTGCCCGCGCGGTGTTCCGCATTCTGCAAGCCTCCGGAGCGCACGTCGGCAGTCG
GCTCCCTCGTTGACCGAATCACCGACCTCTCTCCCCAGGGGGATCCACCGGAGCTTACCATGACCGAGTA
CAAGCCCACGTG
